>Addgene plasmid #86454 | pBac[3xP3-gTc'v;Tc'rps3P-Tc'H2Av_EGFP] | addgene full sequence | sequence record 170900 | Addgene NGS Result
CATTGTGGGAACCGTGCGATCAAACAAACGCGAGATACCGGAAGTACTGAAAAACAGTCGCTCCAGGCCA
GTGGGAACATCGATGTTTTGTTTTGACGGACCCCTTACTCTCGTCTCATATAAACCGAAGCCAGCTAAGA
TGGTATACTTATTATCATCTTGTGATGAGGATGCTTCTATCAACGAAAGTACCGGTAAACCGCAAATGGT
TATGTATTATAATCAAACTAAAGGCGGAGTGGACACGCTAGACCAAATGTGTTCTGTGATGACCTGCAGT
AGGAAGACGAATAGGTGGCCTATGGCATTATTGTACGGAATGATAAACATTGCCTGCATAAATTCTTTTA
TTATATACAGCCATAATGTCAGTAGCAAGGGAGAAAAGGTTCAAAGTCGCAAAAAATTTATGAGAAACCT
TTACATGAGCCTGACGTCATCGTTTATGCGTAAGCGTTTAGAAGCTCCTACTTTGAAGAGATATTTGCGC
GATAATATCTCTAATATTTTGCCAAATGAAGTGCCTGGTACATCAGATGACAGTACTGAAGAGCCAGTAA
TGAAAAAACGTACTTACTGTACTTACTGCCCCTCTAAAATAAGGCGAAAGGCAAATGCATCGTGCAAAAA
ATGCAAAAAAGTTATTTGTCGAGAGCATAATATTGATATGTGCCAAAGTTGTTTCTGACTGACTAATAAG
TATAATTTGTTTCTATTATGTATAAGTTAAGCTAATTACTTATTTTATAATACAACATGACTGTTTTTAA
AGTACAAAATAAGTTTATTTTTGTAAAAGAGAGAATGTTTAAAAGTTTTGTTACTTTATAGAAGAAATTT
TGAGTTTTTGTTTTTTTTTAATAAATAAATAAACATAAATAAATTGTTTGTTGAATTTATTATTAGTATG
TAAGTGTAAATATAATAAAACTTAATATCTATTCAAATTAATAAATAAACCTCGATATACAGACCGATAA
AACACATGCGTCAATTTTACGCATGATTATCTTTAACGTACGTCACAATATGATTATCTTTCTAGGGTTA
AATAATAGTTTCTAATTTTTTTATTATTCAGCCTGCTGTCGTGAATACCGTATATCTCAACGCTGTCTGT
GAGATTGTCGTATTCTAGCCTTTTTAGTTTTTCGCTCATCGACTTGATATTGTCCGACACATTTTCGTCG
ATTTGCGTTTTGATCAAAGACTTGAGCAGAGACACGTTAATCAACTGTTCAAATTGATCCATATTAACGA
TATCAACCCGATGCGTATATGGTGCGTAAAATATATTTTTTAACCCTCTTATACTTTGCACTCTGCGTTA
ATACGCGTTCGTGTACAGACGTAATCATGTTTTCTTTTTTGGATAAAACTCCTACTGAGTTTGACCTCAT
ATTAGACCCTCACAAGTTGCAAAACGTGGCATTTTTTACCAATGAAGAATTTAAAGTTATTTTAAAAAAT
TTCATCACAGATTTAAAGAAGAACCAAAAATTAAATTATTTCAACAGTTTAATCGACCAGTTAATCAACG
TGTACACAGACGCGTCGGCAAAAAACACGCAGCCCGACGTGTTGGCTAAAATTATTAAATCAACTTGTGT
TATAGTCACGGATTTGCCGTCCAACGTGTTCCTCAAAAAGTTGAAGACCAACAAGTTTACGGACACTATT
AATTATTTGATTTTGCCCCACTTCATTTTGTGGGATCACAATTTTGTTATATTTTTAAACAAAGCTTGGC
ACTGGCCGTCGTTTTACAACGTCGTGACTGGGAAAACCCTGGCGTTACCCAACTTAATCGCCTTGCAGCA
CATCCCCCTTTCGCCAGCTGGCGTAATAGCGAAGAGGCCCGCACCGATCGCCCTTCCCAACAGTTGCGCA
GCCTGAATGGCGAATGGCGCCTGATGCGGTATTTTCTCCTTACGCATCTGTGCGGTATTTCACACCGCAT
ATGGTGCACTCTCAGTACAATCTGCTCTGATGCCGCATAGTTAAGCCAGCCCCGACACCCGCCAACACCC
GCTGACGCGCCCTGACGGGCTTGTCTGCTCCCGGCATCCGCTTACAGACAAGCTGTGACCGTCTCCGGGA
GCTGCATGTGTCAGAGGTTTTCACCGTCATCACCGAAACGCGCGAGACGAAAGGGCCTCGTGATACGCCT
ATTTTTATAGGTTAATGTCATGATAATAATGGTTTCTTAGACGTCAGGTGGCACTTTTCGGGGAAATGTG
CGCGGAACCCCTATTTGTTTATTTTTCTAAATACATTCAAATATGTATCCGCTCATGAGACAATAACCCT
GATAAATGCTTCAATAATATTGAAAAAGGAAGAGTATGAGTATTCAACATTTCCGTGTCGCCCTTATTCC
CTTTTTTGCGGCATTTTGCCTTCCTGTTTTTGCTCACCCAGAAACGCTGGTGAAAGTAAAAGATGCTGAA
GATCAGTTGGGTGCACGAGTGGGTTACATCGAACTGGATCTCAACAGCGGTAAGATCCTTGAGAGTTTTC
GCCCCGAAGAACGTTTTCCAATGATGAGCACTTTTAAAGTTCTGCTATGTGGCGCGGTATTATCCCGTAT
TGACGCCGGGCAAGAGCAACTCGGTCGCCGCATACACTATTCTCAGAATGACTTGGTTGAGTACTCACCA
GTCACAGAAAAGCATCTTACGGATGGCATGACAGTAAGAGAATTATGCAGTGCTGCCATAACCATGAGTG
ATAACACTGCGGCCAACTTACTTCTGACAACGATCGGAGGACCGAAGGAGCTAACCGCTTTTTTGCACAA
CATGGGGGATCATGTAACTCGCCTTGATCGTTGGGAACCGGAGCTGAATGAAGCCATACCAAACGACGAG
CGTGACACCACGATGCCTGTAGCAATGGCAACAACGTTGCGCAAACTATTAACTGGCGAACTACTTACTC
TAGCTTCCCGGCAACAATTAATAGACTGGATGGAGGCGGATAAAGTTGCAGGACCACTTCTGCGCTCGGC
CCTTCCGGCTGGCTGGTTTATTGCTGATAAATCTGGAGCCGGTGAGCGTGGGTCTCGCGGTATCATTGCA
GCACTGGGGCCAGATGGTAAGCCCTCCCGTATCGTAGTTATCTACACGACGGGGAGTCAGGCAACTATGG
ATGAACGAAATAGACAGATCGCTGAGATAGGTGCCTCACTGATTAAGCATTGGTAACTGTCAGACCAAGT
TTACTCATATATACTTTAGATTGATTTAAAACTTCATTTTTAATTTAAAAGGATCTAGGTGAAGATCCTT
TTTGATAATCTCATGACCAAAATCCCTTAACGTGAGTTTTCGTTCCACTGAGCGTCAGACCCCGTAGAAA
AGATCAAAGGATCTTCTTGAGATCCTTTTTTTCTGCGCGTAATCTGCTGCTTGCAAACAAAAAAACCACC
GCTACCAGCGGTGGTTTGTTTGCCGGATCAAGAGCTACCAACTCTTTTTCCGAAGGTAACTGGCTTCAGC
AGAGCGCAGATACCAAATACTGTTCTTCTAGTGTAGCCGTAGTTAGGCCACCACTTCAAGAACTCTGTAG
CACCGCCTACATACCTCGCTCTGCTAATCCTGTTACCAGTGGCTGCTGCCAGTGGCGATAAGTCGTGTCT
TACCGGGTTGGACTCAAGACGATAGTTACCGGATAAGGCGCAGCGGTCGGGCTGAACGGGGGGTTCGTGC
ACACAGCCCAGCTTGGAGCGAACGACCTACACCGAACTGAGATACCTACAGCGTGAGCTATGAGAAAGCG
CCACGCTTCCCGAAGGGAGAAAGGCGGACAGGTATCCGGTAAGCGGCAGGGTCGGAACAGGAGAGCGCAC
GAGGGAGCTTCCAGGGGGAAACGCCTGGTATCTTTATAGTCCTGTCGGGTTTCGCCACCTCTGACTTGAG
CGTCGATTTTTGTGATGCTCGTCAGGGGGGCGGAGCCTATGGAAAAACGCCAGCAACGCGGCCTTTTTAC
GGTTCCTGGCCTTTTGCTGGCCTTTTGCTCACATGTTCTTTCCTGCGTTATCCCCTGATTCTGTGGATAA
CCGTATTACCGCCTTTGAGTGAGCTGATACCGCTCGCCGCAGCCGAACGACCGAGCGCAGCGAGTCAGTG
AGCGAGGAAGCGGAAGAGCGCCCAATACGCAAACCGCCTCTCCCCGCGCGTTGGCCGATTCATTAATGCA
GCTGGCACGACAGGTTTCCCGACTGGAAAGCGGGCAGTGAGCGCAACGCAATTAATGTGAGTTAGCTCAC
TCATTAGGCACCCCAGGCTTTACACTTTATGCTTCCGGCTCGTATGTTGTGTGGAATTGTGAGCGGATAA
CAATTTCACACAGGAAACAGCTATGACATGATTACGAATTCGAGCTCGGTACCCGGGGATCCTCTAGAGT
CGACGCTCGCGCGACTTGGTTTGCCATTCTTTAGCGCGCGTCGCGTCACACAGCTTGGCCACAATGTGGT
TTTTGTCAAACGAAGATTCTATGACGTGTTTAAAGTTTAGGTCGAGTAAAGCGCAAATCTTTTTTAACCC
TAGAAAGATAGTCTGCGTAAAATTGACGCATGCATTCTTGAAATATTGCTCTCTCTTTCTAAATAGCGCG
AATCCGTCGCTGTGCATTTAGGACATCTCAGTCGCCGCTTGGAGCTCCCGTGAGGCGTGCTTGTCAATGC
GGTAAGTGTCACTGATTTTGAACTATAACGACCGCGTGAGTCAAAATGACGCATGATTATCTTTTACGTG
ACTTTTAAGATTTAACTCATACGATAATTATATTGTTATTTCATGTTCTACTTACGTGATAACTTATTAT
ATATATATTTTCTTGTTATAGATATCGTGACTAATATATAATAAAATGGGTAGTTCTTTAGACGATGAGC
ATATCCTCTCTGCTCTTCTGCAAAGCGATGACGAGCTTGTTGGTGAGGATTCTGACAGTGAAATATCAGA
TCACGTAAGTGAAGATGACGTCCAGAGCGATACAGAAGAAGCGTTTATAGATGAGGTACATGAAGTGCAG
CCAACGTCAAGCGGTAGTGAAATATTAGACGAACAAAATGTTATTGAACAACCAGGTTCTTCATTGGCTT
CTAACAGAATCTTGACCTTGCCACAGAGGACTATTAGAGGTAAGAATAAACATTGTTGGTCAACTTCAAA
GTCCACGAGGCGTAGCCGAGTCTCTGCACTGAACATTGTCAGATCTTGTCAAACCACAAACATAAAAAAT
AGATGACAGAAATTAACAAAATTACCAAAAAAACTAGAGAATTTATTTATTTATTTTTGTTTTTAATTTA
TTTTTGCCTATGGTCTTACATTGTTTTACGCAACAGTTGCATAAATTATTCGGTCCAAGATCTTTCCCCA
AGATAATATTTTACATTTGGCGCAACTTGTGTAGAATTACATTGCGTTTATTTTCTCAATTACGGCGAAA
ATATACGACAAAATTGAGATATTTTCAATTATTCGTATGCAAAATTGTCTGGAGAATTGATTGGCGTCGT
AAATTCGTAATAGTTTTTCAAGTTATAAACCGAAATAGATTTTGGCTATTTTTGCATTTGTTAGCAATAA
TAATATTTTTGGAAACTACCAGTAGCAGGACAATGACCTTTTTTTAAACGATAGATGATTAAAAAGAGTT
CTGAACACATAAAAGTTCATAAAAGTTGTTGGTTTGGTTGGAGCTACTCAGATAAAAAAAAAATAATTTT
TTGAAGGTAAAAAAACTGAAAAAAGAACAGTCTTTTCATTACGTTATTTACCCGATATGCAAGAAAGTTT
TCTCTCCAAAAAATTATTCAAATAAGCCGCCTTGTAAGCGTCCTCTATCACATCCCTTCCCAATTAGGTC
GACTTCCGCTCGCCACACGTCAAACCTTTTCCATTTAGAACGTCAAAGGCCGGCCCTAAAGAAAAATGGC
TGGTGGCAAAGCAGGGAAAGATTCGGGCAAAGCTAAAGCCAAGGCGGTGTCGCGCTCGGCGCGTGCCGGA
CTCCAGTTCCCCGTGGGGAGGATCCACCGCCACTTGAAGAATCGCACTACGAGCCATGGACGCGTGGGGG
CCACCGCGGCTGTGTATTCCGCCGCGATTTTGGAGTATTTGACAGCTGAGGTCCTGGAGTTGGCCGGGAA
CGCCAGTAAGGACTTGAAGGTGAAGAGGATCACCCCCAGGCACTTGCAGCTGGCCATCAGAGGGGATGAG
GAGCTGGACAGCCTGATCAAGGCCACTATCGCCGGCGGAGGCGTCATTCCACACATCCACAAGAGTTTGA
TCGGGAAAAAGGGCCACTCACAGCCCGTCATGGTGAGCAAGGGCGAGGAGCTGTTCACCGGGGTGGTGCC
CATCCTGGTCGAGCTGGACGGCGACGTAAACGGCCACAAGTTCAGCGTGTCCGGCGAGGGCGAGGGCGAT
GCCACCTACGGCAAGCTGACCCTGAAGTTCATCTGCACCACCGGCAAGCTGCCCGTGCCCTGGCCCACCC
TCGTGACCACCCTGACCTACGGCGTGCAGTGCTTCAGCCGCTACCCCGACCACATGAAGCAGCACGACTT
CTTCAAGTCCGCCATGCCCGAAGGCTACGTCCAGGAGCGCACCATCTTCTTCAAGGACGACGGCAACTAC
AAGACCCGCGCCGAGGTGAAGTTCGAGGGCGACACCCTGGTGAACCGCATCGAGCTGAAGGGCATCGACT
TCAAGGAGGACGGCAACATCCTGGGGCACAAGCTGGAGTACAACTACAACAGCCACAACGTCTATATCAT
GGCCGACAAGCAGAAGAACGGCATCAAGGTGAACTTCAAGATCCGCCACAACATCGAGGACGGCAGCGTG
CAGCTCGCCGACCACTACCAGCAGAACACCCCCATCGGCGACGGCCCCGTGCTGCTGCCCGACAACCACT
ACCTGAGCACCCAGTCCGCCCTGAGCAAAGACCCCAACGAGAAGCGCGATCACATGGTCCTGCTGGAGTT
CGTGACCGCCGCCGGGATCACTCTCGGCATGGACGAGCTGTACAAGTAAGGCGCGCCGTACGCGTATCGA
TAAGCTTTAAGATACATTGATGAGTTTGGACAAACCACAACTAGAATGCAGTGAAAAAAATGCTTTATTT
GTGAAATTTGTGATGCTATTGCTTTATTTGTAACCATTATAAGCTGCAATAAACAAGTTAACAACAACAA
TTGCATTCATTTTATGTTTCAGGTTCAGGGGGAGGTGTGGGAGGTTTTTTAAAGCAAGTAAAACCTCTAC
AAATGTGGTATGGCTGATTATGATCTAGAGTCGCGGCCGCCTTAACGAAATAATTAATTGTTTCCATTCG
ACACGTTATTGGTGCTATTCGCCGACCCCCAATTGCACAAATGACTTCTCATAGACGTAGACAAGGGGGG
GATGTAGGACCGTGGTATCAAAAACGTCGATAAATTGAAAAGGTCCACGAAAACTTTATACCGATCGCTG
AAAAACAAAATCAAACATTGCAAAAACCGTGTTGAAATCAATTTCACCTTAACGTTGACCTTAAATACTG
ATACCCCGAAGAGCCCCCTGTTCCTAACTGCGAAGAACCAATCATTCTTTGCACCATCAAAACATGATTA
TCTGAAATTATAAAATTTAAACAAAAACAATTGACGTACGGATTTACTAACACCGCCATTTCGTAATCAG
CGAGTCTATGTCCATCAAAAGTGTTAGAATTTGGTGGGGCTGACTGAACCTGGGTTCGTCCCTGTAAAAG
GTGATCATGATAGCCCCTTGCAGGGCTTTGTGTGAGAAGCGCCTCTCGCCGCGCGACATTAGAGCCTCAT
GGACCTCAACTTTAAAAATCGACTCGTAAACCTCGCGTCTCTTCTCCAAATCGTTCAATTTGTAACGCTT
TAAAGTCTCCGCCTCCTCTTTCTCCGCCAGTTCTTTTTGCTCGGTTAAAAGCTTCTCGACCGCTTTTTGG
TACTTCCCCCAGAAATTAAACCCCTCGAGCTCCAGCCCCGGCGTTCGCTCCAGCCACCGCTGGACCAAAT
CGGTCAAAGACGGCTCTTTCTCCGACTTGGCGATTTGCTCGAGCGCTTTTTCGTCGTTTCCGAACACTTT
CGAGTAATTCTGGTTGTATTTGACGCGGTTTTCCTGGCGCACCCCGAGCTTATTTTCCAGGAGCCTGAAC
TGCAGGCTCTGGAACCCGGAAGCGGGCCGCAGATAACACCGGAAGTCCATGAAATCGAGCGGTGTCATCG
TTTCCAGAATCATTACTTGGTCCACCAAAACCTACAATTGCGACAGTTTTATCTCGTGACCGCAATTTGT
TGCGAAATTGTGAACCTTGAGGATCAAAACAACACGATTGAGGCGTTTGAGGATTTCCAAAGTTTGCGAC
TCTTCTAAAACGTCGCTGAAAATGTTGCGGATCGAGTCCAGCTCGTAGATTATTTGTTTGAACCATAACT
CATACGCTGGAATTACTTGTTATAGTTAATTACGGTTAAGTGGGTTTTTTACCTTGATGGGTCACAATAA
ATAAGTGCTCGTCGTGCACGGGTTGGTTATTTTGCTCGCTGAGTAGTCTTTGGGCTTCTAAAATCTTGTC
CAACATCAAGTATTCACCGTAAAGCATCCCACATTCTTCGCTCAGTTGGTCGCCTTCTTGGGCTTCACTT
AATTTACGATTAATTGTAAATGGAATAATTAAATTAAATCATACTTACGAGGGTCTCAGTGGGCAACTCA
TTACGACCGCGGTACCGTCGACTCTAGCGGTACCCCGATTGTTTAGCTTGTTCAGCTGCGCTTGTTTATT
TGCTTAGCTTTCGCTTAGCGACGTGTTCACTTTGCTTGTTTGAATTGAATTGTCGCTCCGTAGACGAAGC
GCCTCTATTTATACTCCGGCGGTCGAGGGTTCGAAATCGATAAGCTTGGATCCTAATTGAATTAGCTCTA
ATTGAATTAGTCTCTAATTGAATTAGATCCCCGGGCGAGCTCGAATTAAC
Features (pLannotate 1.2.2; 24 found; start..end, strand, type, name):
   1049..1252    -  CDS            FP (fragment): FP25_NPVAC - Experimental evidence at protein level: Swiss-Prot protein existence level 1. From Autographa californica nuclear polyhedrosis virus (AcMNPV).
   1279..1746    +  CDS            LEF-9 (fragment): LEF9_NPVAC - Experimental evidence at protein level: Swiss-Prot protein existence level 1. Component of the viral DNA-dependent RNA polymerase which is composed of four equimolar subunits of LEF-4, LEF-8, LEF-9, and p47. Plays an essential role in late and very late gene expression. From Autographa californica nuclear polyhedrosis virus (AcMNPV).
   1750..1904    +  CDS            lacZα (fragment): LacZα fragment of β-galactosidase; lacZ fragment
   1910..2009    -  misc_feature   bom (fragment): basis of mobility region from pBR322
   2111..2146    -  CDS            rop (fragment): Rop protein, which maintains plasmids at low copy number; rop
   2241..2345    +  promoter       AmpR promoter: bla
   2346..3206    +  CDS            AmpR: β-lactamase; bla; confers resistance to ampicillin, carbenicillin, and related antibiotics
   3377..3965    +  rep_origin     ori: high-copy-number ColE1/pMB1/pBR322/pUC origin of replication
   4148..4240    +  CDS            lacI (fragment): lac repressor; lacI; The lac repressor binds to the lac operator to inhibit transcription in E. coli. This inhibition can be relieved by adding lactose or isopropyl-β-D-thiogalactopyranoside (IPTG).
   4253..4274    +  protein_bind   CAP binding site: CAP binding activates transcription in the presence of cAMP. E. coli catabolite activator protein
   4289..4319    +  promoter       lac promoter: promoter for the E. coli lac operon
   4327..4343    +  protein_bind   lac operator: The lac repressor binds to the lac operator to inhibit transcription in E. coli. This inhibition can be relieved by adding lactose or isopropyl-β-D-thiogalactopyranoside (IPTG). lac repressor encoded by lacI
   4376..4414    +  misc_feature   MCS (fragment): pUC18/19 multiple cloning site
   4407..4547    -  CDS            FP (fragment): FP25_NPVAC - Experimental evidence at protein level: Swiss-Prot protein existence level 1. From Autographa californica nuclear polyhedrosis virus (AcMNPV).
   5946..6329    +  CDS            H2AZ1: H2AZ_BOVIN - Also known as H2AZ. Experimental evidence at protein level: Swiss-Prot protein existence level 1. Variant histone H2A which replaces conventional H2A in a subset of nucleosomes. Nucleosomes wrap and compact DNA into chromatin, limiting DNA accessibility to the cellular machineries which require DNA as a template. Histones thereby play a central role in transcription regulation, DNA repair, DNA replication and chromosomal stability. DNA accessibility is regulated via a complex set of post- translational modifications of histones, also called histone code, and nucleosome remodeling.
   6330..7049    +  CDS            EGFP: the original enhanced GFP (Yang et al., 1996) mammalian codon-optimized
   7078..7199    -  polyA_signal   SV40 poly(A) signal: SV40 polyadenylation signal
   7222..7305    -  CDS            large T antigen (fragment): large T antigen from SV40 (simian virus 40)
   7337..7489    -  CDS            T23O_TRICA (fragment): Experimental evidence at transcript level: Swiss-Prot protein existence level 2. Heme-dependent dioxygenase that catalyzes the oxidative cleavage of the L-tryptophan (L-Trp) pyrrole ring and converts L- tryptophan to N-formyl-L-kynurenine. Catalyzes the oxidative cleavage of the indole moiety (By similarity). Required for normal eye pigmentation. From Tribolium castaneum (Red flour beetle).
   7543..7629    -  CDS            tdo-2 (fragment): T23O_CAEEL - Experimental evidence at protein level: Swiss-Prot protein existence level 1. Heme-dependent dioxygenase that catalyzes the oxidative cleavage of the L-tryptophan (L-Trp) pyrrole ring and converts L- tryptophan to N-formyl-L-kynurenine (PubMed:27995966). Catalyzes the oxidative cleavage of the indole moiety (PubMed:27995966). Involved in regulation of protein homeostasis, longevity and reproducive life span (PubMed:22927396, PubMed:27995966). Specifically regulates proteotoxicity due to age-related aggregation of proteins like alpha- synuclein, via its effects on tryptophan metabo
   7683..8477    -  CDS            v (fragment): T23O_DROME - Experimental evidence at protein level: Swiss-Prot protein existence level 1. Heme-dependent dioxygenase that catalyzes the oxidative cleavage of the L-tryptophan (L-Trp) pyrrole ring and converts L- tryptophan to N-formyl-L-kynurenine. Catalyzes the oxidative cleavage of the indole moiety (PubMed:23333332). Required during larval growth to control the level of potentially harmful free tryptophan in the hemolymph. In the adult the same reaction is the first step in the ommochrome biosynthetic pathway (PubMed:2108317). From Drosophila melanogaster (Fruit fly).
   8524..8751    -  CDS            T23O_TRICA (fragment): Experimental evidence at transcript level: Swiss-Prot protein existence level 2. Heme-dependent dioxygenase that catalyzes the oxidative cleavage of the L-tryptophan (L-Trp) pyrrole ring and converts L- tryptophan to N-formyl-L-kynurenine. Catalyzes the oxidative cleavage of the indole moiety (By similarity). Required for normal eye pigmentation. From Tribolium castaneum (Red flour beetle).
   8757..8773    -  misc_feature   MCS (fragment): multiple cloning site
   8787..8909    -  promoter       hsp70 promoter (fragment): Drosophila melanogaster hsp70Bb promoter
