[The description below was written by a language model from this plasmid's Addgene catalogue record and pLannotate feature annotations shown in this document.]
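Description:
pBac[3xP3-gTc'v;Tc'rps3P-Tc'H2Av_EGFP] is a piggyBac-based germline transformation plasmid for the red flour beetle Tribolium castaneum, catalogued as an insect expression vector. It is maintained in E. coli on a pUC-type backbone with a high-copy ColE1/pMB1 origin and an ampicillin resistance gene (β-lactamase with its own promoter). Remnants of the lac region and pUC cloning site are also present. The annotation software did not label the piggyBac terminal repeats. It did detect fragments of the baculovirus FP25 and LEF-9 genes, probably flanking sequence carried over from the baculoviral locus where piggyBac was originally isolated. The sequenced record is about 9 kb.

The payload consists of two cassettes. The reporter is a fusion of the Tribolium variant histone H2Av (annotated by homology as H2A.Z) directly to EGFP. According to the catalogue entry it is driven by the Tribolium ribosomal protein subunit 3 (rps3) promoter, which gives ubiquitous expression. That promoter is not annotated, but presumably lies in the unannotated stretch upstream of the histone coding sequence. Because the histone is incorporated into chromatin, the fluorescence marks nuclei.

The second cassette lies on the opposite strand and is the transformation marker. It is a genomic copy of Tribolium vermilion, encoding tryptophan 2,3-dioxygenase. The gene appears in the table as several exon-like fragments matching orthologues from different species. It is placed downstream of an hsp70 core promoter fragment, with the eye-specific 3xP3 element named in the construct title but not separately annotated. An SV40 polyadenylation signal sits between the two cassettes. The "black eye marker" designation suggests that transgenic animals are recognised by restored dark eye pigmentation in a pigment-deficient recipient strain. The record does not name that strain or a transposase source. The line is suited to imaging nuclei in live or fixed beetle tissues.
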