Addgene plasmid #86454: pBac[3xP3-gTc'v;Tc'rps3P-Tc'H2Av_EGFP]
Purpose: Nuclear reporter (histone-tagged EGFP) construct with the Tribolium specific ribosomal protein subunit 3 promoter (driving ubiquitous expression); (Transformation plasmid; Black eye marker)
Depositing lab: Gregor Bucher.
Backbone
  Vector backbone: pBac
  Backbone size w/o insert (bp): 5500
  Vector type: Insect Expression
Growth in bacteria
  Bacterial resistance: Ampicillin, 100 μg/mL
  Growth temperature: 37°C
  Growth strain: DH5alpha
  Copy number: High Copy
Gene/Insert
  Gene/Insert name: 3xP3-gTc'v;Tc'rps3P-Tc'H2Av_EGFP
  Cloning method: Restriction Enzyme; 5′ cloning site unknown (unknown if destroyed); 3′ cloning site unknown (unknown if destroyed)
Terms and licenses: Academic/Nonprofit Terms; Industry Terms: Not Available to Industry
How to cite: pBac[3xP3-gTc'v;Tc'rps3P-Tc'H2Av_EGFP] was a gift from Gregor Bucher (Addgene plasmid # 86454 ; http://n2t.net/addgene:86454 ; RRID:Addgene_86454)
